>Addgene plasmid #153935 | pGBW-m4136081 | addgene full sequence | sequence record 300499 | Ginkgo NGS Result
CAGCCGTGGCGCTCATTTGCTCGTCGGGCATCGAATCTCGTCAGCTATCGTCAGCTTACCTTTTTGGCAG
CGATCGCGGCTCCCGACATCTTGGACCATTAGCTCCACAGGTATCTTCTTCCCTCTAGTGGTCATAACAG
CAGCTTCAGCTACCTCTCAATTCAAAAAACCCCTCAAGACCCGTTTAGAGGCCCCAAGGGGTTATGCTAT
CAATCGTTGCGTTACACACACAAAAAACCAACACACATCCATCTTCGATGGATAGCGATTTTATTATCTA
ACTGCTGATCGAGTGTAGCCAGATCTAGTAATCAATTACGGGGTCATTAGTTCATAGCCCATATATGGAG
TTCCGCGTTACATAACTTACGGTAAATGGCCCGCCTGGCTGACCGCCCAACGACCCCCGCCCATTGACGT
CAATAATGACGTATGTTCCCATAGTAACGCCAATAGGGACTTTCCATTGACGTCAATGGGTGGAGTATTT
ACGGTAAACTGCCCACTTGGCAGTACATCAAGTGTATCATATGCCAAGTACGCCCCCTATTGACGTCAAT
GACGGTAAATGGCCCGCCTGGCATTATGCCCAGTACATGACCTTATGGGACTTTCCTACTTGGCAGTACA
TCTACGTATTAGTCATCGCTATTACCATGCTGATGCGGTTTTGGCAGTACATCAATGGGCGTGGATAGCG
GTTTGACTCACGGGGATTTCCAAGTCTCCACCCCATTGACGTCAATGGGAGTTTGTTTTGGCACCAAAAT
CAACGGGACTTTCCAAAATGTCGTAACAACTCCGCCCCATTGACGCAAATGGGCGGTAGGCGTGTACGGT
GGGAGGTCTATATAAGCAGAGCTGGTTTAGTGAACCGTCAGATCAGATCTTTGTCGATCCTACCATCCAC
TCGACACACCCGCCAGCGGCCGCCACCATGAGCAAAATGTCTGACGTCAAGTGTACATCCGTAGTTCTGT
TATCAGTGCTTCAACAGCTGCGGGTGGAGAGTTCGTCAAAGCTCTGGGCCCAGTGCGTGCAGCTGCACAA
TGATATATTGCTCGCGAAAGATACTACGGAAGCTTTCGAGAAGATGGTCAGCTTGCTATCTGTTCTACTG
AGCATGCAAGGAGCAGTAGACATCAACAAACTTTGCGAAGAGATGTTAGACAACCGAGCCACCCTGCAAT
AAGCTAGCTTGACTGACTGAGATACAGCGTACCTTCAGCTCACAGACATGATAAGATACATTGATGAGTT
TGGACAAACCACAACTAGAATGCAGTGAAAAAAATGCTTTATTTGTGAAATTTGTGATGCTATTGCTTTA
TTTGTAACCATTATAAGCTGCAATAAACAAGTTAACAACAACAATTGCATTCATTTTATGTTTCAGGTTC
AGGGGGAGGTGTGGGAGGTTTTTTAAAGCAAGTAAAACCTCTACAAATGTGGTATTGGCCCATCTCTATC
GGTATCGTAGCATAACCCCTTGGGGCCTCTAAACGGGTCTTGAGGGGTTTTTTGTGCCCCTCGGGCCGGA
TTGCTATCTACCGGCATTGGCGCAGAAAAAAATGCCTGATGCGACGCTGCGCGTCTTATACTCCCACATA
TGCCAGATTCAGCAACGGATACGGCTTCCCCAACTTGCCCACTTCCATACGTGTCCTCCTTACCAGAAAT
TTATCCTTAAGGTCGTCAGCTATCCTGCAGGCGATCTCTCGATTTCGATCAAGACATTCCTTTAATGGTC
TTTTCTGGACACCACTAGGGGTCAGAAGTAGTTCATCAAACTTTCTTCCCTCCCTAATCTCATTGGTTAC
CTTGGGCTATCGAAACTTAATTAACCAGTCAAGTCAGCTACTTGGCGAGATCGACTTGTCTGGGTTTCGA
CTACGCTCAGAATTGCGTCAGTCAAGTTCGATCTGGTCCTTGCTATTGCACCCGTTCTCCGATTACGAGT
TTCATTTAAATCATGTGAGCAAAAGGCCAGCAAAAGGCCAGGAACCGTAAAAAGGCCGCGTTGCTGGCGT
TTTTCCATAGGCTCCGCCCCCCTGACGAGCATCACAAAAATCGACGCTCAAGTCAGAGGTGGCGAAACCC
GACAGGACTATAAAGATACCAGGCGTTTCCCCCTGGAAGCTCCCTCGTGCGCTCTCCTGTTCCGACCCTG
CCGCTTACCGGATACCTGTCCGCCTTTCTCCCTTCGGGAAGCGTGGCGCTTTCTCATAGCTCACGCTGTA
GGTATCTCAGTTCGGTGTAGGTCGTTCGCTCCAAGCTGGGCTGTGTGCACGAACCCCCCGTTCAGCCCGA
CCGCTGCGCCTTATCCGGTAACTATCGTCTTGAGTCCAACCCGGTAAGACACGACTTATCGCCACTGGCA
GCAGCCACTGGTAACAGGATTAGCAGAGCGAGGTATGTAGGCGGTGCTACAGAGTTCTTGAAGTGGTGGC
CTAACTACGGCTACACTAGAAGAACAGTATTTGGTATCTGCGCTCTGCTGAAGCCAGTTACCTTCGGAAA
AAGAGTTGGTAGCTCTTGATCCGGCAAACAAACCACCGCTGGTAGCGGTGGTTTTTTTGTTTGCAAGCAG
CAGATTACGCGCAGAAAAAAAGGATCTCAAGAAGATCCTTTGATCTTTTCTACGGGGTCTGACGCTCAGT
GGAACGAAAACTCACGTTAAGGGATTTTGGTCATGAGATTATCAAAAAGGATCTTCACCTAGATCCTTTT
AAATTAAAAATGAAGTTTTAAATCAATCTAAAGTATATATGAGTAAACTTGGTCTGACAGTTACCAATGC
TTAATCAGTGAGGCACCTATCTCAGCGATCTGTCTATTTCGTTCATCCATAGTTGCATTTAAATTTCCGA
ACTCTCCAAGGCCCTCGTCGGAAAATCTTCAAACCTTTCGTCCGATCCATCTTGCAGGCTACCTCTCGAA
CGAACTATCGCAAGTCTCTTGGCCGGCCTTGCGCCTTGGCTATTGCTTGGCAGCGCCTATCGCCAGGTAT
TACTCCAATCCCGAATATCCGAGATCGGGATCACCCGAGAGAAGTTCAACCTACATCCTCAATCCCGATC
TATCCGAGATCCGAGGAATATCGAAATCGGGGCGCGCCTGGTGTACCGAGAACGATCCTCTCAGTGCGAG
TCTCGACGATCCATATCGTTGCTTGGCAGTCAGCCAGTCGGAATCCAGCTTGGGACCCAGGAAGTCCAAT
CGTCAGATATTGTACTCAAGCCTGGTCACGGCAGCGTACCGATCTGTTTAAACCTAGATATTGATAGTCT
GATCGGTCAACGTATAATCGAGTCCTAGCTTTTGCAAACATCTATCAAGAGACAGGATCAGCAGGAGGCT
TTCGCATGAGTATTCAACATTTCCGTGTCGCCCTTATTCCCTTTTTTGCGGCATTTTGCCTTCCTGTTTT
TGCTCACCCAGAAACGCTGGTGAAAGTAAAAGATGCTGAAGATCAGTTGGGTGCGCGAGTGGGTTACATC
GAACTGGATCTCAACAGCGGTAAGATCCTTGAGAGTTTTCGCCCCGAAGAACGCTTTCCAATGATGAGCA
CTTTTAAAGTTCTGCTATGTGGCGCGGTATTATCCCGTATTGACGCCGGGCAAGAGCAACTCGGTCGCCG
CATACACTATTCTCAGAATGACTTGGTTGAGTATTCACCAGTCACAGAAAAGCATCTTACGGATGGCATG
ACAGTAAGAGAATTATGCAGTGCTGCCATAACCATGAGTGATAACACTGCGGCCAACTTACTTCTGACAA
CGATTGGAGGACCGAAGGAGCTAACCGCTTTTTTGCACAACATGGGGGATCATGTAACTCGCCTTGATCG
TTGGGAACCGGAGCTGAATGAAGCCATACCAAACGACGAGCGTGACACCACGATGCCTGTAGCAATGGCA
ACAACCTTGCGTAAACTATTAACTGGCGAACTACTTACTCTAGCTTCCCGGCAACAGTTGATAGACTGGA
TGGAGGCGGATAAAGTTGCAGGACCACTTCTGCGCTCGGCCCTTCCGGCTGGCTGGTTTATTGCTGATAA
ATCTGGAGCCGGTGAGCGTGGGTCTCGCGGTATCATTGCAGCACTGGGGCCAGATGGTAAGCCCTCCCGT
ATCGTAGTTATCTACACGACGGGGAGTCAGGCAACTATGGATGAACGAAATAGACAGATCGCTGAGATAG
GTGCCTCACTGATTAAGCATTGGTAACCGATTCTAGGTGCATTGGCGCAGAAAAAAATGCCTGATGCGAC
GCTGCGCGTCTTATACTCCCACATATGCCAGATTCAGCAACGGATACGGCTTCCCCAACTTGCCCACTTC
CATACGTGTCCTCCTTACCAGAAATTTATCCTTAAGATCCCGAATCGTTTAAACTCGACTCTGGCTCTAT
CGAATCTCCGTCGTTTCGAGCTTACGCGAA
Features (pLannotate 1.2.2; 15 found; start..end, strand, type, name):
     87..158     +  misc_feature   5' β-globin insulator: insulator upstream of the human β-globin locus (Farrell et al., 2002)
    163..209     -  terminator     T7 terminator: transcription terminator for bacteriophage T7 RNA polymerase
    227..275     -  polyA_signal   poly(A) signal: synthetic polyadenylation signal
    356..659     +  enhancer       CMV enhancer: human cytomegalovirus immediate early enhancer
    732..749     -  promoter       CMV promoter (fragment): human cytomegalovirus (CMV) immediate early promoter
    812..863     +  promoter       CMVd2 promoter: truncated human cytomegalovirus (CMV) immediate early promoter that yields moderately reduced expression relative to the full-length promoter
   1242..1363    -  polyA_signal   SV40 poly(A) signal: SV40 polyadenylation signal
   1386..1455    -  CDS            large T antigen (fragment): large T antigen from SV40 (simian virus 40)
   1478..1524    +  terminator     T7 terminator: transcription terminator for bacteriophage T7 RNA polymerase
   1554..1690    +  terminator     rrnG terminator: transcription terminator from the E. coli ribosomal RNA rrnG operon (Albrechtsen et al., 1991)
   1735..1806    +  misc_feature   3' β-globin insulator: insulator downstream of the human β-globin locus (Farrell et al., 2002)
   2032..2620    -  rep_origin     ori: high-copy-number ColE1/pMB1/pBR322/pUC origin of replication
   2792..2856    -  CDS            bla(M) (fragment): β-lactamase lacking the signal sequence; bla(M); allows cytosolic expression of β-lactamase
   3366..4226    +  CDS            AmpR: β-lactamase; bla; confers resistance to ampicillin, carbenicillin, and related antibiotics
   4239..4375    +  terminator     rrnG terminator: transcription terminator from the E. coli ribosomal RNA rrnG operon (Albrechtsen et al., 1991)
