[The description below was written by a language model from this plasmid's Addgene catalogue record and pLannotate feature annotations shown in this document.]
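Description:
pGBW-m4136081 is a mammalian expression plasmid built on the pTwist_CMV_6 backbone that carries the wild-type coding sequence for SARS-CoV-2 nsp7, a small non-structural protein released from the ORF1ab polyprotein. In the virus, nsp7 acts with nsp8 as a cofactor of the nsp12 RNA-dependent RNA polymerase. The plasmid is propagated in E. coli from a high-copy ColE1/pUC-type origin and selected through an AmpR β-lactamase gene conferring ampicillin resistance. A short additional β-lactamase fragment is also detected in the backbone. No mammalian selection marker appears in the record, which is consistent with transient transfection use.

The insert of about 248 bp is listed as being driven by the CMV promoter. The feature table shows the CMV immediate-early enhancer followed by CMV promoter elements, including a match to a truncated CMVd2 form. The nsp7 sequence itself was not picked up by the automated annotation, but the unannotated gap between the promoter and the downstream SV40 poly(A) signal is where it would be expected to lie. That polyadenylation signal is annotated on the reverse strand, next to a small SV40 large T antigen fragment, which is typical of how this SV40 late/early region gets called. The expression unit is bracketed by short β-globin 5' and 3' insulator elements, T7 and rrnG transcription terminators and a synthetic poly(A) signal, an arrangement that limits read-through and isolates the cassette from backbone transcription. No epitope tag or reporter is recorded. The construct is intended for expressing nsp7 in mammalian cells, for example to study its function or host interactions.
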