Addgene plasmid #153935: pGBW-m4136081
Purpose: Mammalian expression plasmid for SARS-CoV-2 nsp7
Depositing lab: Ginkgo Bioworks & Benjie Chen.
Backbone
  Vector backbone: pTwist_CMV_6
  Backbone size w/o insert (bp): 4180
  Vector type: Mammalian Expression
Growth in bacteria
  Bacterial resistance: Ampicillin, 100 μg/mL
  Growth temperature: 37°C
  Growth strain: DH5alpha
  Copy number: High Copy
Gene/Insert
  Gene/Insert name: SARS-CoV-2 nsp7
  Species: Severe acute respiratory syndrome coronavirus 2
  Insert size (bp): 248
  Mutation: wt
  Entrez Gene: ORF1ab (a.k.a. GU280_gp01)
  Promoter: CMV
  Cloning method: Unknown
Resource information
  A portion of this plasmid was derived from a plasmid made by: GinkgoBioworks
Depositor comments: NCBI reference sequence: YP_009725303.1
How to cite: pGBW-m4136081 was a gift from Ginkgo Bioworks & Benjie Chen (Addgene plasmid # 153935 ; http://n2t.net/addgene:153935 ; RRID:Addgene_153935)
